>Addgene plasmid #43070 | I-CGGT | depositor partial sequence | sequence record 58335 | I-CGGT sequence 424 bps
CGTCTCCTGACCCCAGAGCAGGTCGTGGCGATCGCAAGCCACGACGGAGGAAAGCAAGCCTTGGAAACAG
TACAGAGGCTGTTGCCTGTGCTGTGCCAAGCGCACGGACTCACCCCAGAGCAGGTCGTGGCAATCGCGAG
CAATAACGGCGGAAAACAGGCTTTGGAAACGGTGCAGAGGCTCCTTCCAGTGCTGTGCCAAGCGCACGGC
CTCACCCCAGAGCAGGTCGTGGCAATCGCGAGCAATAACGGCGGAAAACAGGCTTTGGAAACGGTGCAGA
GGCTCCTTCCAGTGCTGTGCCAAGCGCACGGATTAACCCCAGAGCAGGTCGTGGCCATTGCCTCGAATGG
AGGGGGCAAACAGGCGTTGGAAACCGTACAACGATTGCTGCCGGTGCTGTGCCAAGCGCACGGCTTAAGA
GACG
