>Addgene plasmid #43070 | I-CGGT | addgene partial sequence | sequence record 60424 | M13-F20 5'-TGTAAAACGACGGCCAGT-3'
CTATAGGGCGAATTGGGCCCTCTAGATGCATGCTCGAGCGGCCGCCAGTGTGATGGATATCTGCAGAATT
CGCCCTTATATAGATGCCGTCCTAGCGCGTCTCCTGACCCCAGAGCAGGTCGTGGCGATCGCAAGCCACG
ACGGAGGAAAGCAAGCCTTGGAAACAGTACAGAGGCTGTTGCCTGTGCTGTGCCAAGCGCACGGACTCAC
CCCAGAGCAGGTCGTGGCAATCGCGAGCAATAACGGCGGAAAACAGGCTTTGGAAACGGTGCAGAGGCTC
CTTCCAGTGCTGTGCCAAGCGCACGGCCTCACCCCAGAGCAGGTCGTGGCAATCGCGAGCAATAACGGCG
GAAAACAGGCTTTGGAAACGGTGCAGAGGCTCCTTCCAGTGCTGTGCCAAGCGCACGGATTAACCCCAGA
GCAGGTCGTGGCCATTGCCTCGAATGGAGGGGGCAAACAGGCGTTGGAAACCGTACAACGATTGCTGCCG
GTGCTGTGCCAAGCGCACGGCTTAAGAGACGTGGGCACAGGAAAGATACTTAAGGGCGAATTCCAGCACA
CTGGCGGCCGTTACTAGTGGATCCGAGCTCGGTACCAAGCTTGATGCATAGCTTGAGTATTCTATAGTGT
CACCTAAATAGCTTGGCGTAATCATGGTCATAGCTGTTTCCTGTGTGAAATTGTTATCCGCTCACAATTC
CACACAACATACGAGCCGGAAGCATAAAGTGTAAAGCCTGGGGTGCCTAATGAGTGAGCTAACTCACATT
AATTGCGTTGCGCTCACTGCCCGCTTTCCAGTCGGGAAACCTGTCGTGCCAGCTGCATTAATGAATCGGC
CAACGCGCGGGGAGAGGCGGTTTGCGTATT
