[The description below was written by a language model from this plasmid's Addgene catalogue record.]
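Description:
I-CGGT is a bacterial cloning plasmid built on the commercial pCRII-TOPO backbone (about 4.0 kb without insert), into which a 424 bp synthetic insert was introduced by TOPO cloning. It is a high-copy plasmid maintained in E. coli and selected with ampicillin and kanamycin, since the pCRII-TOPO backbone carries both resistance markers. The vector is intended only for propagation and storage of the insert. The record lists no eukaryotic promoter, reporter or expression cassette, and the vector type is given simply as bacterial cloning. The insert is flanked by T7 and M13-reverse priming sites from the backbone, which are the listed sequencing primers.

The record does not describe the insert beyond its name, its synthetic origin and its size. The associated publication describes a TALEN genome-editing system for generating human stem cell-based disease models. In that context, the name and the insert length are consistent with a pre-assembled block of four TALE repeat modules recognising the bases C, G, G and T, with the "I" prefix probably marking the block's position in an ordered assembly scheme. This reading is an inference and is not stated in the catalogue fields. No feature table was supplied, so the repeat content, any flanking type IIS restriction sites and the insert orientation cannot be confirmed. The plasmid most plausibly serves as one member of a library of building-block plasmids, from which such fragments are excised or amplified and joined into full-length custom TALE arrays in a separate nuclease expression vector.
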