Addgene plasmid #43070: I-CGGT
Depositing lab: Chad Cowan & Kiran Musunuru. Depositing organization: Harvard University. Publication: A TALEN Genome-Editing System for Generating Human Stem Cell-Based Disease Models. Ding Q, Lee YK, Schaefer EA, Peters DT, Veres A, Kim K, Kuperwasser N, Motola DL, Meissner TB, Hendriks WT, Trevisan M, Gupta RM, Moisan A, Banks E, Friesen M, Schinzel RT, Xia F, Tang A, Xia Y, Figueroa E, Wann A, Ahfeldt T, Daheron L, Zhang F, Rubin LL, Peng LF, Chung RT, Musunuru K, Cowan CA. Cell Stem Cell. 2012 Dec 12. pii: S1934-5909(12)00645-5. doi: 10.1016/j.stem.2012.11.011. PubMed 23246482.
Backbone
  Vector backbone: pCRII-TOPO
  Backbone manufacturer: Invitrogen
  Backbone size w/o insert (bp): 3973
  Vector type: Bacterial Cloning
Growth in bacteria
  Bacterial resistance: Ampicillin and Kanamycin, 100 & 50 μg/mL
  Growth temperature: 37°C
  Growth strain: Top10
  Copy number: High Copy
Gene/Insert
  Gene/Insert name: I-CGGT
  Species: Synthetic
  Insert size (bp): 424
  Cloning method: TOPO Cloning
  Sequencing primers: 5′ T7; 3′ M13-rev
Terms and licenses: Academic/Nonprofit Terms; Industry Terms: Not Available to Industry
How to cite: I-CGGT was a gift from Chad Cowan & Kiran Musunuru (Addgene plasmid # 43070 ; http://n2t.net/addgene:43070 ; RRID:Addgene_43070)
